>Addgene plasmid #193580 | EGFP-CLC-SNAP | addgene full sequence | sequence record 380179 | Addgene NGS Result
GCCTCGGCCTCTGCATAAATAAAAAAAATTAGTCAGCCATGGGGCGGAGAATGGGCGGAACTGGGCGGAG
TTAGGGGCGGGATGGGCGGAGTTAGGGGCGGGACTATGGTTGCTGACTAATTGAGATGCATGCTTTGCAT
ACTTCTGCCTGCTGGGGAGCCTGGGGACTTTCCACACCTGGTTGCTGACTAATTGAGATGCATGCTTTGC
ATACTTCTGCCTGCTGGGGAGCCTGGGGACTTTCCACACCCTAACTGACACACATTCCACAGCTGGTTCT
TTCCGCCTCAGGACTCTTCCTTTTTCAATATTATTGAAGCATTTATCAGGGTTATTGTCTCATGAGCGGA
TACATATTTGAATGTATTTAGAAAAATAAACAAATAGGGGTTCCGCGCACATTTCCCCGAAAAGTGCCAC
CTG
[124 nt withheld, positions 424-547]
C
[91 nt withheld, positions 549-639]
A
[49 nt withheld, positions 641-689]
CCTTTGACGTTGGAGTCCACGTTCTTT
[37 nt withheld, positions 717-753]
ACCCTATCTCGGTCTATTCTTTTGATTTATAAGGGATTTTGCCGATTTCGGCCTATTGGTTAAAAAATGA
GCTGATTTAACAAAAATTTAACGCGAATTTTAACAAAATATTAACGCTTACAATTTACGCGTTAAGATAC
ATTGATGAGTTTGGACAAACCACAACTAGAATGCAGTGAAAAAAATGCTTTATTTGTGAAATTTGTGATG
CTATTGCTTTATTTGTAACCATTATAAGCTGCAATAAACAAGTTAACAACAACAATTGCATTCATTTTAT
GTTTCAGGTTCAGGGGGAGGTGTGGGAGGTTTTTTAAAGCAAGTAAAACCTCTACAAATGTGGTATGGCT
GATTATGATCAGTTAACCCAGCCCAGGCTTGCCCAGTCTGTGGCCCTCGTGGGCCAGCAGCCACTCTTTC
ACGGCGAGCCCGCCCTCGTAGCCCCCCACGGCGCCAGAGCTAGACACCACCCGGTGGCAGGGGATCAGAA
TGGGCACGGGATTTCCGCTCAGGGCGGTTTTCACGGCGGCGGTGGCGGCGGGATTGCCGGCCAGGGCGGC
CAGCTGCTGGTAGCTGATGACCTCTCCGAACTTCACCACTTTCAGCAGTTTCCACAGCACCTGGCGGGTA
AAGCTCTCCTGCTGGAACACTGGGTGGTGCAGGGCTGGCACAGGGAACTCCTCGATGGCCTCAGGCTGGT
GAAAGTAGGCGTTGAGCCAGGCGGTGGCCTGCATCAGTGGCTCTGGTCCGCCCAGCACGGCGGCTGGGGC
AGGCACTTCCACGGCGTCGGCGGCAGATGTTCCTTTGCCCAGCAGCTTGATCTCGTGCAGGCCCTGTTCG
CACCCAGACAGTTCCAGCTTGCCCAGAGGGCTATCCAGGGTGGTGCGCTTCATTTCGCAGTCTTTGTCCA
TAGACCCTCCGGATCCGCCGCGGGACAGTGGCGTCTGCTTCAGGGACATGAGCACCGAGCGCAGGCGGGA
CACATCTTTGCACTGCTTGCTGCTCTTGGGGTTGAAGTCACATAGCTGGGCCACCTTCTCCCACTCTGTG
CCTGGGGTCTCCTCCTTGGATTCCTTCACGAAAGCCTCCTCGGATGCCCGGTTGTTGATCTTGTTCTTCT
CTACTTGTTCACTCTGGCGCTGGTTCCACTCCTCCAGGTCCTTCTTGGCCTTCTCCCGCCATTCCTGTTC
CGTGACCTTAGATGCAGCATCCAGCTCTTGCAGCCGTTTCCTCTGCTCCTCTCGCCACTTGCGGATGCTC
TCAGGCTCCTGGGTCAGCCTGTCAGCCTGGGCAATGGCTGCGTAGCCATCAGCAGGACCGTTGGCCTCCT
GAAACACATCTCCATTGACTGTGGTCCCCATGTCCTCAGAACCAGCCCCACTCGTGGGGCCCGGCTGTGC
GGGGGCCGCATGGCTGCCGGCAGGTGCCCCGAAGCCCTCGTCGTTCTCTATGCCTGCAATCTCGCTCTCC
TGCTGGGCCAGGAAGGCGGCCGCCGGGTCCTCCTCCGCCGCCTCCGGGGCACCACTCTCCGACGACGAGA
AGAAGCCAAAGTCATCAGCCATAGACCCTCCGGATCCGCCGGCGGCGGTCACGAACTCCAGCAGGACCAT
GTGATCGCGCTTCTCGTTGGGGTCTTTGCTCAGCTTGGACTGGGTGCTCAGGTAGTGGTTGTCGGGCAGC
AGCACGGGGCCGTCGCCGATGGGGGTGTTCTGCTGGTAGTGGTCGGCGAGCTGCACGCTGCCGTCCTCGA
TGTTGTGGCGGATCTTGAAGTTCACCTTGATGCCGTTCTTCTGCTTGTCGGCCATGATATAGACGTTGTG
GCTGTTGTAGTTGTACTCCAGCTTGTGCCCCAGGATGTTGCCGTCCTCCTTGAAGTCGATGCCCTTCAGC
TCGATGCGGTTCACCAGGGTGTCGCCCTCGAACTTCACCTCGGCGCGGGTCTTGTAGTTGCCGTCGTCCT
TGAAGAAGATGGTGCGCTCCTGGACGTAGCCTTCGGGCATGGCGGACTTGAAGAAGTCGTGCTGCTTCAT
GTGGTCGGGGTAGCGGCTGAAGCACTGCACGCCGTAGGTCAGGGTGGTCACGAGGGTGGGCCAGGGCACG
GGCAGCTTGCCGGTGGTGCAGATGAACTTCAGGGTCAGCTTGCCGTAGGTGGCATCGCCCTCGCCCTCGC
CGGACACGCTGAACTTGTGGCCGTTTACGTCGCCGTCCAGCTCGACCAGGATGGGCACCACCCCGGTGAA
CAGCTCCTCGCCCTTGCTCACCATGGTGGCGACCGGTAGCGCTAGCGGATCTGACGGTTCACTAAACCAG
CTCTGCTTATATAGACCTCCCACCGTACACGCCTACCGCCCATTTGCGTCAATGGGGCGGAGTTGTTACG
ACATTTTGGAAAGTCCCGTTGATTTTGGTGCCAAAACAAACTCCCATTGACGTCAATGGGGTGGAGACTT
GGAAATCCCCGTGAGTCAAACCGCTATCCACGCCCATTGATGTACTGCCAAAACCGCATCACCATGGTAA
TAGCGATGACTAATACGTAGATGTACTGCCAAGTAGGAAAGTCCCATAAGGTCATGTACTGGGCATAATG
CCAGGCGGGCCATTTACCGTCATTGACGTCAATAGGGGGCGTACTTGGCATATGATACACTTGATGTACT
GCCAAGTGGGCAGTTTACCGTAAATACTCCACCCATTGACGTCAATGGAAAGTCCCTATTGGCGTTACTA
TGGGAACATACGTCATTATTGACGTCAATGGGCGGGGGTCGTTGGGCGGTCAGCCAGGCGGGCCATTTAC
CGTAAGTTATGTAACGCGGAACTCCATATATGGGCTATGAACTAATGACCCCGTAATTGATTACTATTAA
TAACTAATGCATGGCGGTAATACGGTTATCCACAGAATCAGGGGATAACGCAGGAAAGAACATGTGAGCA
AAAGGCCAGCAAAAGGCCAGGAACCGTAAAAAGGCCGCGTTGCTGGCGTTTTTCCATAGGCTCCGCCCCC
CTGACGAGCATCACAAAAATCGACGCTCAAGTCAGAGGTGGCGAAACCCGACAGGACTATAAAGATACCA
GGCGTTTCCCCCTGGAAGCTCCCTCGTGCGCTCTCCTGTTCCGACCCTGCCGCTTACCGGATACCTGTCC
GCCTTTCTCCCTTCGGGAAGCGTGGCGCTTTCTCATAGCTCACGCTGTAGGTATCTCAGTTCGGTGTAGG
TCGTTCGCTCCAAGCTGGGCTGTGTGCACGAACCCCCCGTTCAGCCCGACCGCTGCGCCTTATCCGGTAA
CTATCGTCTTGAGTCCAACCCGGTAAGACACGACTTATCGCCACTGGCAGCAGCCACTGGTAACAGGATT
AGCAGAGCGAGGTATGTAGGCGGTGCTACAGAGTTCTTGAAGTGGTGGCCTAACTACGGCTACACTAGAA
GAACAGTATTTGGTATCTGCGCTCTGCTGAAGCCAGTTACCTTCGGAAAAAGAGTTGGTAGCTCTTGATC
CGGCAAACAAACCACCGCTGGTAGCGGTGGTTTTTTTGTTTGCAAGCAGCAGATTACGCGCAGAAAAAAA
GGATCTCAAGAAGATCCTTTGATCTTTTCTACGGGGTCTGACGCTCAGTGGAACGAAAACTCACGTTAAG
GGATTTTGGTCATGAGATTATCAAAAAGGATCTTCACCTAGATCCTTTTAAATTAAAAATGAAGTTTTAA
ATCAATCTAAAGTATATATGAGTAACCTGAGGCTATGGCAGGGCCTGCCGCCCCGACGTTGGCTGCGAGC
CCTGGGCCTTCACCCGAACTTGGGGGGTGGGGTGGGGAAAAGGAAGAAACGCGGGCGTATTGGCCCCAAT
GGGGTCTCGGTGGGGTATCGACAGAGTGCCAGCCCTGGGACCGAACCCCGCGTTTATGAACAAACGACCC
AACACCGTGCGTTTTATTCTGTCTTTTTATTGCCGTCATAGCGCGGGTTCCTTCCGGTATTGTCTCCTTC
CGTGTTTCAGTTAGCCTCCCCCTAGGGTGGGCGAAGAACTCCAGCATGAGATCCCCGCGCTGGAGGATCA
TCCAGCCGGCGTCCCGGAAAACGATTCCGAAGCCCAACCTTTCATAGAAGGCGGCGGTGGAATCGAAATC
TCGTGATGGCAGGTTGGGCGTCGCTTGGTCGGTCATTTCGAACCCCAGAGTCCCGCTCAGAAGAACTCGT
CAAGAAGGCGATAGAAGGCGATGCGCTGCGAATCGGGAGCGGCGATACCGTAAAGCACGAGGAAGCGGTC
AGCCCATTCGCCGCCAAGCTCTTCAGCAATATCACGGGTAGCCAACGCTATGTCCTGATAGCGGTCCGCC
ACACCCAGCCGGCCACAGTCGATGAATCCAGAAAAGCGGCCATTTTCCACCATGATATTCGGCAAGCAGG
CATCGCCATGGGTCACGACGAGATCCTCGCCGTCGGGCATGCTCGCCTTGAGCCTGGCGAACAGTTCGGC
TGGCGCGAGCCCCTGATGCTCTTCGTCCAGATCATCCTGATCGACAAGACCGGCTTCCATCCGAGTACGT
GCTCGCTCGATGCGATGTTTCGCTTGGTGGTCGAATGGGCAGGTAGCCGGATCAAGCGTATGCAGCCGCC
GCATTGCATCAGCCATGATGGATACTTTCTCGGCAGGAGCAAGGTGAGATGACAGGAGATCCTGCCCCGG
CACTTCGCCCAATAGCAGCCAGTCCCTTCCCGCTTCAGTGACAACGTCGAGCACAGCTGCGCAAGGAACG
CCCGTCGTGGCCAGCCACGATAGCCGCGCTGCCTCGTCTTGCAGTTCATTCAGGGCACCGGACAGGTCGG
TCTTGACAAAAAGAACCGGGCGCCCCTGCGCTGACAGCCGGAACACGGCGGCATCAGAGCAGCCGATTGT
CTGTTGTGCCCAGTCATAGCCGAATAGCCTCTCCACCCAAGCGGCCGGAGAACCTGCGTGCAATCCATCT
TGTTCAATCATGCGAAACGATCCTCATCCTGTCTCTTGATCGATCTTTGCAAAAGCCTAGGCCTCCAAAA
AAGCCTCCTCACTACTTCTGGAATAGCTCAGAGGCCGAGGCG
Features (pLannotate 1.2.2; 15 found; start..end, strand, type, name):
    293..397     -  promoter       AmpR promoter: bla
    424..852     +  rep_origin     f1 ori (sequence partly withheld): f1 bacteriophage origin of replication; arrow indicates direction of (+) strand synthesis
    886..1007    -  polyA_signal   SV40 poly(A) signal: SV40 polyadenylation signal
   1030..1114    -  CDS            large T antigen (fragment): large T antigen from SV40 (simian virus 40)
   1119..1664    -  CDS            SNAP-tag®: human O6-alkylguanine-DNA-alkyltransferase variant that forms covalent bonds with benzylguanine derivatives optimized for mammalian expression
   1683..2315    -  CDS            CLTB (fragment): CLCB_HUMAN - Experimental evidence at protein level: Swiss-Prot protein existence level 1. Clathrin is the major protein of the polyhedral coat of coated pits and vesicles. From Homo sapiens (Human).
   2331..3011    -  CDS            (3-F)Tyr-EGFP: (3-F)Tyr-EGFP is a basic (constitutively fluorescent) green fluorescent protein published in 2004, derived from Aequorea victoria.
   3062..3265    -  promoter       CMV promoter: human cytomegalovirus (CMV) immediate early promoter
   3266..3569    -  enhancer       CMV enhancer: human cytomegalovirus immediate early enhancer
   3744..4332    -  rep_origin     ori: high-copy-number ColE1/pMB1/pBR322/pUC origin of replication
   4554..4570    +  polyA_signal   bGH poly(A) signal (fragment): bovine growth hormone polyadenylation signal
   4661..4708    -  polyA_signal   HSV TK poly(A) signal: herpes simplex virus thymidine kinase polyadenylation signal (Cole and Stacy, 1985)
   4767..4919    -  CDS            ble (fragment): BLE_KLEPN - Experimental evidence at protein level: Swiss-Prot protein existence level 1. Binding protein with a strong affinity to the bleomycin family of antibiotics. Binds to CL990; an antimitotic-antibiotic compound. From Klebsiella pneumoniae.
   4940..5734    -  CDS            NeoR/KanR: aminoglycoside phosphotransferase from Tn5; aph(3')-II (or nptII); confers resistance to neomycin, kanamycin, and G418 (Geneticin®)
   5769..291     -  promoter       SV40 promoter (across the origin): SV40 enhancer and early promoter
