[The description below was written by a language model from this plasmid's Addgene catalogue record and pLannotate feature annotations shown in this document.]
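Description:
EGFP-CLC-SNAP is a 5,835 bp mammalian expression plasmid built on the Clontech pEGFP-C1 backbone. It encodes human clathrin light chain B (CLTB) as a doubly tagged fusion protein. The CMV immediate-early enhancer and promoter drive a single open reading frame in which monomeric EGFP from the backbone sits at the N-terminus, followed by the 633 bp CLTB coding sequence and then a C-terminal SNAP-tag. Transcription ends at the SV40 polyadenylation signal. The automated annotation labels the fluorescent protein as an EGFP variant, which fits the catalogue description of mEGFP. The small large T antigen, ble and bGH poly(A) fragments it also reports are most likely residual backbone sequence or partial matches rather than functional elements. The insert was assembled by Gibson cloning, and part of the plasmid derives from an earlier deposited construct.

In bacteria the plasmid replicates from a high-copy ColE1/pUC-type origin and is selected with kanamycin. The resistance comes from the Tn5 NeoR/KanR aminoglycoside phosphotransferase gene, which has a bacterial promoter (annotated as the bla promoter) and the SV40 enhancer/early promoter upstream and an HSV TK polyadenylation signal downstream. The same cassette can therefore also confer G418 resistance in mammalian cells. An f1 origin is present as well, allowing single-stranded DNA production.

Placing a fluorescent protein at one end of the light chain and a SNAP-tag at the other gives two defined labelling positions on the same molecule, since the SNAP-tag reacts covalently with benzylguanine-conjugated dyes. The associated publication concerns a conformational switch in clathrin light chain that regulates lattice structure and endocytosis at the plasma membrane. This suggests use in imaging or distance-sensitive fluorescence measurements of clathrin, although the record does not specify the assay.
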