Addgene plasmid #193580: EGFP-CLC-SNAP
Purpose: Expresses human Clathrin Light Chain B tagged with SNAP-tag and mEGFP in mammalian cells.
Depositing lab: Justin Taraska. Depositing organization: National Heart, Lung, and Blood Institute (NHLBI). Publication: A conformational switch in clathrin light chain regulates lattice structure and endocytosis at the plasma membrane of mammalian cells. Obashi K, Sochacki KA, Strub MP, Taraska JW. Nat Commun. 2023 Feb 9;14(1):732. doi: 10.1038/s41467-023-36304-7. PubMed 36759616.
Backbone
  Vector backbone: pEGFP-C1
  Backbone manufacturer: Clontech
  Total vector size (bp): 5835
  Vector type: Mammalian Expression
Growth in bacteria
  Bacterial resistance: Kanamycin, 50 μg/mL
  Growth temperature: 37°C
  Growth strain: DH5alpha
  Copy number: Unknown
Gene/Insert
  Gene/Insert name: Clathrin light chain B
  Species: H. sapiens (human)
  Insert size (bp): 633
  GenBank ID: NM_001834.5
  Entrez Gene: CLTB (a.k.a. LCB)
  Promoter: CMV
  Tag / fusion protein: mEGFP (N terminal on backbone); SNAP-tag (C terminal on insert)
  Cloning method: Gibson Cloning
  Sequencing primers: 5′ CMV-F; 3′ SV40pArev
Resource information
  A portion of this plasmid was derived from a plasmid made by: Addgene #79997
Terms and licenses: Academic/Nonprofit Terms; Industry Terms: Not Available to Industry
Depositor comments: Please visit https://doi.org/10.1101/2022.03.21.485138 for bioRxiv preprint.
How to cite: EGFP-CLC-SNAP was a gift from Justin Taraska (Addgene plasmid # 193580 ; http://n2t.net/addgene:193580 ; RRID:Addgene_193580)
